>Addgene plasmid #27912 | pUT1329-HQ858830 | depositor full sequence | sequence record 13186 | Author sequence
CAAATAATGATTTTATTTTGACTGATAGTGACCTGTTCGTTGCAACAAATTGATGAGCAATGCTTTTTTA
TAATGCCAACTTTGTACAAAAAAGCAGGCTCCGCGGCCGCCCCCTTCACCATGGCGGGGAGTGGGAGGCC
GCCGGCGGCGCAGAAGAAGATCCTGCAGTCGCTGCGCCCGCCGCTGCCGTTCGCCGCCTCGTCGAGGTCG
CCCTTCGCGGCGCCCAACGACTACCACCGCTTCCCCGCTGGTGGCGCGGCGGCGGCGGCGGCGTCTGGTT
CGGGTGGCATCGGCGCGGGCGGTGCTGGCGGCGGCGGCGATATCGAGGAGGGGCTGGTCATCCGGACGCC
GCAAAAAAGAAAAGCACCAGAAGAAAGTGATGTTGCTGAGTCTAGCGACTGTATGATTACTAGCCCTGGA
TTTGCTGTCAGTCCAATGCTCACTCCAGTCTCTGGGAAAGCTGTTAAGACTTCCAAGTCAAAGACTAAGA
ACAACAAAGCTGGGCCTCAGACACCTACATCAAATGTTGGTTCACCACTTAATCCCCCAACTCCTGTTGG
TACATGCCGTTATGACAGTTCGTTAGGGCTTCTCACAAAGAAGTTCATAAATTTGCTGAAGCAGGCTCCG
GATGGCATTCTAGATTTGAATAATGCTGCAGAAACACTAGAGGTTCAAAAACGGCGTATATATGATATTA
CCAATGTACTTGAAGGAATAGGGTTGATTGAAAAGACACTCAAGAACAGAATCCGTTGGAAGGGCTTGGA
TGATTCAGGAGTGGAATTAGATAATGGTCTTTCAGCTTTGCAGGCAGAAGTTGAAAATCTTAGTCTGAAG
GAGCAAGCATTAGATGAGCGCATAAGTGATATGCGTGAAAAACTAAGAGGTTTAACTGAAGATGAAAACA
ATCAAAGATGGCTCTATGTGACAGAAGATGATATCAAGGGATTACCCTGCTTTCAGAATGAAACACTAAT
TGCAATAAAAGCTCCTCATGGCACTACACTTGAAGTCCCAGATCCTGACGAGGCTGGTGATTATCTCCAG
AGAAGATATAGAATCGTATTAAGAAGTACAATGGGCCCAATAGATGTCTACTTAGTTAGTCAATTTGATG
AGAAATTTGAGGACTTGGGTGGGGGTGCAACACCATCAGGGCATGCAAATGTACCAAAACATCAACCTAC
TGAAGTCTTCAATACAACAAATGCTGGGGTTGGGCAATGTAGCAACTCAGTTGCTGTGGACAATAATATT
CAGCACAGCCAGACGATTCCTCAGGATCCTAGTGCTTCACATGATTTTGGAGGAATGACAAGGATTATCC
CTTCAGATATTGATACTGATGCTGATTACTGGCTCATATCAGAAGGGGATGTCAGCATTACTGATATGTG
GAAAACAGCACCAGATGTGCAGTGGGATGAGAGCCTGGATACGGATGTCTTCCTATCTGAAGACGTTAGA
ACGCCAAGTTCACACAATCAGCAGCCATCTGCAGTGGGCGGGCCACAGATGCAGGTCTCAGACATGCATA
AACCCAAGGGTGGGCGCGCCGACCCAGCTTTCTTGTACAAAGTTGGCATTATAAGAAAGCATTGCTTATC
AATTTGTTGCAACGAACAGGTCACTATCAGTCAAAATAAAATCATTATTTGCCATCCAGCTGATATCCCC
TATAGTGAGTCGTATTACATGGTCATAGCTGTTTCCTGGCAGCTCTGGCCCGTGTCTCAAAATCTCTGAT
GTTACATTGCACAAGATAAAAATATATCATCATGAACAATAAAACTGTCTGCTTACATAAACAGTAATAC
AAGGGGTGTTATGAGCCATATTCAACGGGAAACGTCGAGGCCGCGATTAAATTCCAACATGGATGCTGAT
TTATATGGGTATAAATGGGCTCGCGATAATGTCGGGCAATCAGGTGCGACAATCTATCGCTTGTATGGGA
AGCCCGATGCGCCAGAGTTGTTTCTGAAACATGGCAAAGGTAGCGTTGCCAATGATGTTACAGATGAGAT
GGTCAGACTAAACTGGCTGACGGAATTTATGCCTCTTCCGACCATCAAGCATTTTATCCGTACTCCTGAT
GATGCATGGTTACTCACCACTGCGATCCCCGGAAAAACAGCATTCCAGGTATTAGAAGAATATCCTGATT
CAGGTGAAAATATTGTTGATGCGCTGGCAGTGTTCCTGCGCCGGTTGCATTCGATTCCTGTTTGTAATTG
TCCTTTTAACAGCGATCGCGTATTTCGTCTCGCTCAGGCGCAATCACGAATGAATAACGGTTTGGTTGAT
GCGAGTGATTTTGATGACGAGCGTAATGGCTGGCCTGTTGAACAAGTCTGGAAAGAAATGCATAAACTTT
TGCCATTCTCACCGGATTCAGTCGTCACTCATGGTGATTTCTCACTTGATAACCTTATTTTTGACGAGGG
GAAATTAATAGGTTGTATTGATGTTGGACGAGTCGGAATCGCAGACCGATACCAGGATCTTGCCATCCTA
TGGAACTGCCTCGGTGAGTTTTCTCCTTCATTACAGAAACGGCTTTTTCAAAAATATGGTATTGATAATC
CTGATATGAATAAATTGCAGTTTCATTTGATGCTCGATGAGTTTTTCTAATCAGAATTGGTTAATTGGTT
GTAACACTGGCAGAGCATTACGCTGACTTGACGGGACGGCGCAAGCTCATGACCAAAATCCCTTAACGTG
AGTTACGCGTCGTTCCACTGAGCGTCAGACCCCGTAGAAAAGATCAAAGGATCTTCTTGAGATCCTTTTT
TTCTGCGCGTAATCTGCTGCTTGCAAACAAAAAAACCACCGCTACCAGCGGTGGTTTGTTTGCCGGATCA
AGAGCTACCAACTCTTTTTCCGAAGGTAACTGGCTTCAGCAGAGCGCAGATACCAAATACTGTCCTTCTA
GTGTAGCCGTAGTTAGGCCACCACTTCAAGAACTCTGTAGCACCGCCTACATACCTCGCTCTGCTAATCC
TGTTACCAGTGGCTGCTGCCAGTGGCGATAAGTCGTGTCTTACCGGGTTGGACTCAAGACGATAGTTACC
GGATAAGGCGCAGCGGTCGGGCTGAACGGGGGGTTCGTGCACACAGCCCAGCTTGGAGCGAACGACCTAC
ACCGAACTGAGATACCTACAGCGTGAGCATTGAGAAAGCGCCACGCTTCCCGAAGGGAGAAAGGCGGACA
GGTATCCGGTAAGCGGCAGGGTCGGAACAGGAGAGCGCACGAGGGAGCTTCCAGGGGGAAACGCCTGGTA
TCTTTATAGTCCTGTCGGGTTTCGCCACCTCTGACTTGAGCGTCGATTTTTGTGATGCTCGTCAGGGGGG
CGGAGCCTATGGAAAAACGCCAGCAACGCGGCCTTTTTACGGTTCCTGGCCTTTTGCTGGCCTTTTGCTC
ACATGTTCTTTCCTGCGTTATCCCCTGATTCTGTGGATAACCGTATTACCGCCTTTGAGTGAGCTGATAC
CGCTCGCCGCAGCCGAACGACCGAGCGCAGCGAGTCAGTGAGCGAGGAAGCGGAAGAGCGCCCAATACGC
AAACCGCCTCTCCCCGCGCGTTGGCCGATTCATTAATGCAGCTGGCACGACAGGTTTCCCGACTGGAAAG
CGGGCAGTGAGCGCAACGCAATTAATACGCGTACCGCTAGCCAGGAAGAGTTTGTAGAAACGCAAAAAGG
CCATCCGTCAGGATGGCCTTCTGCTTAGTTTGATGCCTGGCAGTTTATGGCGGGCGTCCTGCCCGCCACC
CTCCGGGCCGTTGCTTCACAACGTTCAAATCCGCTCCCGGCGGATTTGTCCTACTCAGGAGAGCGTTCAC
CGACAAACAACAGATAAAACGAAAGGCCCAGTCTTCCGACTGAGCCTTTCGTTTTATTTGATGCCTGGCA
GTTCCCTACTCTCGCGTTAACGCTAGCATGGATGTTTTCCCAGTCACGACGTTGTAAAACGACGGCCAGT
CTTAAGCTCGGGCCC
Features (pLannotate 1.2.2; 10 found; start..end, strand, type, name):
      1..100     +  protein_bind   attL1: mutant version of attL; recombination site for the Gateway® LR reaction LR Clonase™
    142..1476    +  CDS            E2FA (fragment): E2FA_ARATH - Also known as E2F3, E2F4. Experimental evidence at protein level: Swiss-Prot protein existence level 1. Transcription activator that binds DNA cooperatively with DP proteins through the E2 recognition site, 5'-TTTC[CG]CGC-3' found in the promoter region of a number of genes whose products are involved in cell cycle regulation or in DNA replication. The binding of retinoblastoma-related proteins represses transactivation. Regulates gene expression both positively and negatively. Activates the expression of E2FB. Involved in the control of cell-cycle progression from G1 to S phase.
   1562..1661    -  protein_bind   attL2: mutant version of attL; recombination site for the Gateway® LR reaction LR Clonase™
   1679..1697    -  promoter       T7 promoter: promoter for bacteriophage T7 RNA polymerase
   1831..2640    +  CDS            KanR: aminoglycoside phosphotransferase; aph(3')-Ia; confers resistance to kanamycin in bacteria or G418 (Geneticin®) in eukaryotes
   2787..3375    +  rep_origin     ori: high-copy-number ColE1/pMB1/pBR322/pUC origin of replication
   3558..3650    +  CDS            lacI (fragment): lac repressor; lacI; The lac repressor binds to the lac operator to inhibit transcription in E. coli. This inhibition can be relieved by adding lactose or isopropyl-β-D-thiogalactopyranoside (IPTG).
   3705..3732    -  terminator     rrnB T2 terminator: transcription terminator T2 from the E. coli rrnB gene
   3864..3907    +  terminator     rrnB T1 terminator: Escherichia coli rrnB; transcription terminator T1 from the E. coli rrnB gene
   3954..3990    -  CDS            lacZα (fragment): LacZα fragment of β-galactosidase; lacZ fragment
