[The description below was written by a language model from this plasmid's Addgene catalogue record and pLannotate feature annotations shown in this document.]
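Description:
pUT1329-HQ858830 is a Gateway entry clone built on the Invitrogen pENTR/D backbone and carrying the coding sequence of a rice (Oryza sativa) transcription factor of the E2F-DP family, encoded by locus Os02g0537500 / LOC_Os02g33430. The plasmid is about 4.0 kb, consistent with a 2.58 kb backbone plus a 1,425 bp insert. It is propagated in E. coli under kanamycin selection through an aph(3')-Ia KanR gene and replicates from a ColE1/pUC-type origin. The feature annotation describes this origin as high copy, whereas the catalogue entry lists the plasmid as low copy. The rrnB T1 and T2 terminators lie upstream of the cloning region, where they limit read-through transcription into the insert. The short lacI and lacZα fragments in the annotation appear to be backbone remnants rather than functional genes.

The insert sits between attL1 and attL2 sites. The annotation software labels it by homology as a fragment of Arabidopsis E2FA, a cell-cycle regulator that binds DNA cooperatively with DP partners and controls G1-to-S progression, which fits the rice gene's family assignment. According to the depositor, the CDS was PCR-amplified from a full-length rice cDNA library clone and deliberately lacks its stop codon. LR Clonase recombination into a destination vector can therefore produce C-terminal fusions to tags or reporters. The entry vector has no promoter positioned to express the gene; the T7 promoter beyond attL2 faces back toward the insert on the opposite strand. The clone belongs to a grass transcription factor ORF collection for comparative regulatory genomics and serves as a source for moving this ORF into expression vectors of choice.
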