Addgene plasmid #27912: pUT1329-HQ858830
Depositing lab: John Gray & Erich Grotewold. Depositing organization: University of Toledo. Publication: GRASSIUS: a platform for comparative regulatory genomics across the grasses. Yilmaz A, Nishiyama MY Jr, Fuentes BG, Souza GM, Janies D, Gray J, Grotewold E. Plant Physiol. 2009 Jan;149(1):171-80. doi: 10.1104/pp.108.128579. Epub 2008 Nov 5. PubMed 18987217.
Backbone
  Vector backbone: pENTR/D
  Backbone manufacturer: Invitrogen
  Backbone size w/o insert (bp): 2580
  Vector type: Entry vector
Growth in bacteria
  Bacterial resistance: Kanamycin, 50 μg/mL
  Growth temperature: 37°C
  Growth strain: DH5alpha
  Growth instructions: E. coli Top10 (Invitrogen)
  Copy number: Low Copy
Gene/Insert
  Gene/Insert name: E2F-DP transcription factor encoded by Os02g0537500 LOC_Os02g33430
  Species: Oryza sativa (rice)
  Insert size (bp): 1425
  GenBank ID: HQ858830
  Cloning method: Restriction Enzyme
  Sequencing primers: 5′ M13 For; 3′ M13 Rev
Terms and licenses: Academic/Nonprofit Terms; Industry Terms: Not Available to Industry
Depositor comments: This CDS was amplified using PCR from a full length cDNA template from the OSIIEa, OSIIEb, and OSJNEa thru OSJNEf full length cDNA libraries generated by the Guoliang Wang lab at Ohio State University. The PCR product omitted the stop codon. The PCR product was cloned into a Gateway pENTR/D entry vector. Further information on this gene may be obtained at www.grassius.org using the Genbank number. (The second half of the plasmid name is the Genbank Number for the sequence of the insert)
How to cite: pUT1329-HQ858830 was a gift from John Gray & Erich Grotewold (Addgene plasmid # 27912 ; http://n2t.net/addgene:27912 ; RRID:Addgene_27912)
