>Addgene plasmid #27912 | pUT1329-HQ858830 | addgene partial sequence | sequence record 34202 | 27912 with M13pUC-fwd
ATGATTTTATTTTGACTGATAGTGACCTGTTCGTTGCAACAAATTGATGAGCAATGCTTTTTTATAATGC
CAACTTTGTACAAAAAAGCAGGCTCCGCGGCCGCCCCCTTCACCATGGCGGGGAGTGGGAGGCCGCCGGC
GGCGCAGAAGAAGATCCTGCAGTCGCTGCGCCCGCCGCTGCCGTTCGCCGCCTCGTCGAGGTCGCCCTTC
GCGGCGCCCAACGACTACCACCGCTTCCCCGCTGGTGGCGCGGCGGCGGCGGCGGCGTCTGGTTCGGGTG
GCATCGGCGCGGGCGGTGCTGGCGGCGGCGGCGATATCGAGGAGGGGCTGGTCATCCGGACGCCGCAAAA
AAGAAAAGCACCAGAAGAAAGTGATGTTGCTGAGTCTAGCGACTGTATGATTACTAGCCCTGGATTTGCT
GTCAGTCCAATGCTCACTCCAGTCTCTGGGAAAGCTGTTAAGACTTCCAAGTCAAAGACTAAGAACAACA
AAGCTGGGCCTCAGACACCTACATCAAATGTTGGTTCACCACTTAATCCCCCAACTCCTGTTGGTACATG
CCGTTATGACAGTTCGTTAGGGCTTCTCACAAA
